Addgene plasmid #216396: Efg1-ΔDBD
Purpose: Expresses 6xHis-tagged N- and C-terminal prion-like domains of Efg1
Depositing lab: Nicolas Fawzi. Depositing organization: Brown University. Publication: Structure and interactions of prion-like domains in transcription factor Efg1 phase separation. Wang SH, Zheng T, Fawzi NL. Biophys J. 2024 Jun 4;123(11):1481-1493. doi: 10.1016/j.bpj.2024.01.030. Epub 2024 Feb 1. PubMed 38297837.
Backbone
  Vector backbone: pJ411
  Backbone size w/o insert (bp): 4005
  Total vector size (bp): 5142
  Vector type: Bacterial Expression
Growth in bacteria
  Bacterial resistance: Kanamycin, 50 μg/mL
  Growth temperature: 37°C
  Growth strain: DH5alpha
  Copy number: High Copy
Gene/Insert
  Gene/Insert name: Efg1-ΔDBD
  Species: Candida albicans (Yeast)
  Insert size (bp): 1137
  Mutation: deleted amino acids 182-356
  Tag / fusion protein: 6xHis-tags (N terminal on backbone)
Terms and licenses: Academic/Nonprofit Terms; Industry Terms: Not Available to Industry
Depositor comments: Please visit https://doi.org/10.1101/2023.11.09.566450 for bioRxiv preprint.
How to cite: Efg1-ΔDBD was a gift from Nicolas Fawzi (Addgene plasmid # 216396 ; http://n2t.net/addgene:216396 ; RRID:Addgene_216396)
