[The description below was written by a language model from this plasmid's Addgene catalogue record and pLannotate feature annotations shown in this document.]
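Description:
Efg1-ΔDBD is a bacterial expression plasmid built on the pJ411 backbone (about 5.1 kb in total) for producing a truncated form of the Candida albicans transcription factor Efg1 in E. coli. It replicates from a high-copy ColE1/pUC-type origin and is selected with kanamycin through an aph(3')-Ia (KanR) gene, which appears to be driven by a fragment of the AmpR (bla) promoter. The backbone also carries short rrnB terminator fragments flanking the functional units. A few small annotated remnants (a 5S rRNA segment, a lacZα fragment and a second short KanR fragment) are likely backbone leftovers or annotation artefacts rather than working parts.

The expression cassette consists of a T7 promoter followed directly by a lac operator, the Efg1 coding fragment of roughly 1.1 kb, and a T7 terminator. A plasmid-borne lacI gene with its own promoter supplies lac repressor, so transcription stays off until IPTG is added in a host that provides T7 RNA polymerase. The insert lacks amino acids 182–356, which removes the central DNA-binding domain and joins the N- and C-terminal prion-like domains into a single polypeptide. According to the catalogue entry, an N-terminal 6xHis tag is supplied by the backbone for affinity purification. The tag is not separately annotated in the feature table, but about 100 bp lie between the operator and the start of the Efg1 annotation, where a ribosome binding site and tag could sit. The construct is intended for recombinant production of the Efg1 prion-like regions, in the context of work on the structure, interactions and phase separation of these domains.
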