Features (pLannotate 1.2.2; 14 found; start..end, strand, type, name):
    263..281     +  promoter       T7 promoter: promoter for bacteriophage T7 RNA polymerase
    282..306     +  protein_bind   lac operator: The lac repressor binds to the lac operator to inhibit transcription in E. coli. This inhibition can be relieved by adding lactose or isopropyl-β-D-thiogalactopyranoside (IPTG). lac repressor encoded by lacI
    409..1545    +  CDS            EFG1 (fragment): EFG1_CANAL - Experimental evidence at protein level: Swiss-Prot protein existence level 1. Transcriptional regulator of the switch between 2 heritable states, the white and opaque states. These 2 cell types differ in many characteristics, including cell structure, mating competence, and virulence. Each state is heritable for many generations, and switching between states occurs stochastically, at low frequency. Antagonizes the action of WOR1, WOR2 and CZF1, and promotes the white state. In white cells, EFG1 represses WOR1 indirectly through WOR2 to maintain white cell identity. Binds target ge
   1559..1606    +  terminator     T7 terminator: transcription terminator for bacteriophage T7 RNA polymerase
   1666..1706    -  terminator     rrnB T1 terminator (fragment): transcription terminator T1 from the E. coli rrnB gene
   1708..1823    -  ncRNA          5S rRNA: Accession: RF00001 - 5S ribosomal RNA
   1854..1878    +  CDS            KanR (fragment): aminoglycoside phosphotransferase; aph(3')-Ia; confers resistance to kanamycin in bacteria or G418 (Geneticin®) in eukaryotes
   1908..2004    +  promoter       AmpR promoter (fragment): bla
   2007..2816    +  CDS            KanR: aminoglycoside phosphotransferase; aph(3')-Ia; confers resistance to kanamycin in bacteria or G418 (Geneticin®) in eukaryotes
   2825..2898    +  promoter       lacI promoter (fragment): lacI
   2899..3978    +  CDS            lacI: LACI_ECOLI - Experimental evidence at protein level: Swiss-Prot protein existence level 1. Repressor of the lactose operon. Binds allolactose as an inducer. From Escherichia coli (strain K12).
   4067..4655    +  rep_origin     ori: high-copy-number ColE1/pMB1/pBR322/pUC origin of replication
   4880..4897    +  terminator     rrnB T2 terminator (fragment): transcription terminator T2 from the E. coli rrnB gene
   4922..4941    -  CDS            lacZα (fragment): LacZα fragment of β-galactosidase; lacZ fragment
>Addgene plasmid #216396 | Efg1-ΔDBD | addgene full sequence | sequence record 430096 | Addgene NGS Result
AATAAGATACGTTGCTTTTTCGATTGATGAACACCTATAATTAAACTATTCATCTATTATTTATGATTTT
TTGTATATACAATATTTCTAGTTTGTTAAAGAGAATTAAGAAAATAAATCTCGAAAATAATAAAGGGAAA
ATCAGTTTTTGATATCAAAATTATACATGTCAACGATAATACAAAATATAATACAAACTATAAGATGTTA
TCAGTATTTATTATGCATTTAGAATAAATTTTGTGTCGCCCTTCCGCGAAATTAATACGACTCACTATAG
GGGAATTGTGAGCGGATAACAATTCCCCTCTAGAAATAATTTTGTTTAACTTTTGAAGGAGATATACCAT
GGGCAGCGACAAGATCCACCATCACCACCATCACGAAAATCTGTACTTTCAAGGTCATATGAGCACCTAT
AGCATTCCGTATTATAATCAGATGAACGGCAACTACAATAATGGTATGCCGCAGCAGACCACCGCAGCAA
ATCAGCAGGCATTTCCTCAGCAGCAGCAACCGACCACCACCGGTAATGCAAGCCAGCAACAGCAACAGGC
AGCCGCAACCGCAGCAGCGGCAGCAGTTCAGCAGCCGTATAACTATATGTTTTATCAGCAGCAAGGTCAG
CCTGGTCAGCAGACCGGTCAGACCGCAGGTCAGCAGCAACAACAGCAACAGCAGCAGCAGCAATATGATT
ATAACACCTATAACCGCTATCAGTATCCGGCAGCAACCAGCCAGGGTAATTACTATCAGCAGACAATTCC
GAATCAGCTGAGCCAGCCGCAGCCTCAGCATTATAACGGTAGCAATCGTAATTATACCAGCGCACCGAGT
GGTGCACCGATTCCGAGCAATAGCACCAGCGGTCCGAGCCAGCAGCCTCCGCTGCCTGGACAGCAGGCCG
TTCCGATTCCGCCTCATGTTAGCACCATGCAGCAGCCGACATCAGGTAATGGTAATAGCATTAGCGCGAC
CAGCGGTGGTAGCAATGTTAGTGGTGCAAGCGGTGCAGGTAGCACCACCAGTCCGGTTAATACCAAAGCA
GCGACCGCAGCCGGTATTCCGCAGGGCAACTATTATCAGACCTATAATCAGCAACAGTACCCGCAGCAGT
ATGGTCAGTATAATGCACCGGGTAAAAATCAGAATACACCGGCATCACAGCCTGGTAGTACCACCAATGA
TCAGTATCTGCAGCAGCAGCAACAGCAACAACAACAAATGTATGGTTATCAGAGCAACTACTATCAAGGT
GGTGCAGCCAATAGCAGCTATTATCCGAATTATTACCAACAACAGCAGCCGAATTATGCAAGCAGCTATC
CGTATCAACAGCAGCAACAAAAACAGCAGCAACAACAACCGAATCAGCAGCAACAGAGTGATCAGCAGCA
GACCTCAACCCCGAGCGGTGGTGCCGGTACACGTAGCGTTCATCAGAGTCCGCAGGTTCAGAGCCTGACC
CAGGGTAGCGTGCATCCGAGCCCACAGCAGCATCAGGCAAATCAGAGCGCAAGCACCGTTGCAAAAGAAG
AGAAATAACTCGAGCCCCCTAGCATAACCCCTTGGGGCCTCTAAACGGGTCTTGAGGGGTTTTTTGCCCC
TGAGACGCGTCAATCGAGTTCGTACCTAAGGGCGACACCCCCTAATTAGCCCGGGCGAAAGGCCCAGTCT
TTCGACTGAGCCTTTCGTTTTATTTGATGCCTGGCAGTTCCCTACTCTCGCATGGGGAGTCCCCACACTA
CCATCGGCGCTACGGCGTTTCACTTCTGAGTTCGGCATGGGGTCAGGTGGGACCACCGCGCTACTGCCGC
CAGGCAAACAAGGGGTGTTATGAGCCATATTCAGGTATAAATGGGCTCGCGATAATGTTCAGAATTGGTT
AATTGGTTGTAACACTGACCCCTATTTGTTTATTTTTCTAAATACATTCAAATATGTATCCGCTCATGAG
ACAATAACCCTGATAAATGCTTCAATAATATTGAAAAAGGAAGAATATGAGCCATATTCAACGGGAAACG
TCGAGGCCGCGATTAAATTCCAACATGGATGCTGATTTATATGGGTATAAATGGGCTCGCGATAATGTCG
GGCAATCAGGTGCGACAATCTATCGCTTGTATGGGAAGCCCGATGCGCCAGAGTTGTTTCTGAAACATGG
CAAAGGTAGCGTTGCCAATGATGTTACAGATGAGATGGTCAGACTAAACTGGCTGACGGAATTTATGCCA
CTTCCGACCATCAAGCATTTTATCCGTACTCCTGATGATGCATGGTTACTCACCACTGCGATCCCCGGAA
AAACAGCGTTCCAGGTATTAGAAGAATATCCTGATTCAGGTGAAAATATTGTTGATGCGCTGGCAGTGTT
CCTGCGCCGGTTGCACTCGATTCCTGTTTGTAATTGTCCTTTTAACAGCGATCGCGTATTTCGCCTCGCT
CAGGCGCAATCACGAATGAATAACGGTTTGGTTGATGCGAGTGATTTTGATGACGAGCGTAATGGCTGGC
CTGTTGAACAAGTCTGGAAAGAAATGCATAAACTTTTGCCATTCTCACCGGATTCAGTCGTCACTCATGG
TGATTTCTCACTTGATAACCTTATTTTTGACGAGGGGAAATTAATAGGTTGTATTGATGTTGGACGAGTC
GGAATCGCAGACCGATACCAGGATCTTGCCATCCTATGGAACTGCCTCGGTGAGTTTTCTCCTTCATTAC
AGAAACGGCTTTTTCAAAAATATGGTATTGATAATCCTGATATGAATAAATTGCAATTTCATTTGATGCT
CGATGAGTTTTTCTAAGCGGCGCGCCATCGAATGGCGCAAAACCTTTCGCGGTATGGCATGATAGCGCCC
GGAAGAGAGTCAATTCAGGGTGGTGAATATGAAACCAGTAACGTTATACGATGTCGCAGAGTATGCCGGT
GTCTCTTATCAGACCGTTTCCCGCGTGGTGAACCAGGCCAGCCACGTTTCTGCGAAAACGCGGGAAAAAG
TGGAAGCGGCGATGGCGGAGCTGAATTACATTCCCAACCGCGTGGCACAACAACTGGCGGGCAAACAGTC
GTTGCTGATTGGCGTTGCCACCTCCAGTCTGGCCCTGCACGCGCCGTCGCAAATTGTCGCGGCGATTAAA
TCTCGCGCCGATCAACTGGGTGCCAGCGTGGTGGTGTCGATGGTAGAACGAAGCGGCGTCGAAGCCTGTA
AAGCGGCGGTGCACAATCTTCTCGCGCAACGCGTCAGTGGGCTGATCATTAACTATCCGCTGGATGACCA
GGATGCCATTGCTGTGGAAGCTGCCTGCACTAATGTTCCGGCGTTATTTCTTGATGTCTCTGACCAGACA
CCCATCAACAGTATTATTTTCTCCCATGAGGACGGTACGCGACTGGGCGTGGAGCATCTGGTCGCATTGG
GTCACCAGCAAATCGCGCTGTTAGCGGGCCCATTAAGTTCTGTCTCGGCGCGTCTGCGTCTGGCTGGCTG
GCATAAATATCTCACTCGCAATCAAATTCAGCCGATAGCGGAACGGGAAGGCGACTGGAGTGCCATGTCC
GGTTTTCAACAAACCATGCAAATGCTGAATGAGGGCATCGTTCCCACTGCGATGCTGGTTGCCAACGATC
AGATGGCGCTGGGCGCAATGCGCGCCATTACCGAGTCCGGGCTGCGCGTTGGTGCGGATATCTCGGTAGT
GGGATACGACGATACCGAAGATAGCTCATGTTATATCCCGCCGTTAACCACCATCAAACAGGATTTTCGC
CTGCTGGGGCAAACCAGCGTGGACCGCTTGCTGCAACTCTCTCAGGGCCAGGCGGTGAAGGGCAATCAGC
TGTTGCCAGTCTCACTGGTGAAAAGAAAAACCACCCTGGCGCCCAATACGCAAACCGCCTCTCCCCGCGC
GTTGGCCGATTCATTAATGCAGCTGGCACGACAGGTTTCCCGACTGGAAAGCGGGCAGTGACTCATGACC
AAAATCCCTTAACGTGAGTTACGCGCGCGTCGTTCCACTGAGCGTCAGACCCCGTAGAAAAGATCAAAGG
ATCTTCTTGAGATCCTTTTTTTCTGCGCGTAATCTGCTGCTTGCAAACAAAAAAACCACCGCTACCAGCG
GTGGTTTGTTTGCCGGATCAAGAGCTACCAACTCTTTTTCCGAAGGTAACTGGCTTCAGCAGAGCGCAGA
TACCAAATACTGTTCTTCTAGTGTAGCCGTAGTTAGCCCACCACTTCAAGAACTCTGTAGCACCGCCTAC
ATACCTCGCTCTGCTAATCCTGTTACCAGTGGCTGCTGCCAGTGGCGATAAGTCGTGTCTTACCGGGTTG
GACTCAAGACGATAGTTACCGGATAAGGCGCAGCGGTCGGGCTGAACGGGGGGTTCGTGCACACAGCCCA
GCTTGGAGCGAACGACCTACACCGAACTGAGATACCTACAGCGTGAGCTATGAGAAAGCGCCACGCTTCC
CGAAGGGAGAAAGGCGGACAGGTATCCGGTAAGCGGCAGGGTCGGAACAGGAGAGCGCACGAGGGAGCTT
CCAGGGGGAAACGCCTGGTATCTTTATAGTCCTGTCGGGTTTCGCCACCTCTGACTTGAGCGTCGATTTT
TGTGATGCTCGTCAGGGGGGCGGAGCCTATGGAAAAACGCCAGCAACGCGGCCTTTTTACGGTTCCTGGC
CTTTTGCTGGCCTTTTGCTCACATGTTCTTTCCTGCGTTATCCCCTGATTCTGTGGATAACCGTATTACC
GCCTTTGAGTGAGCTGATACCGCTCGCCGCAGCCGAACGACCGAGCGCAGCGAGTCAGTGAGCGAGGAAG
CGGAAGGCGAGAGTAGGGAACTGCCAGGCATCAAACTAAGCAGAAGGCCCCTGACGGATGGCCTTTTTGC
GTTTCTACAAACTCTTTCTGTGTTGTAAAACGACGGCCAGTCTTAAGCTCGGGCCCCCTGGGCGGTTCTG
ATAACGAGTAATCGTTAATCCGCAAATAACGTAAAAACCCGCTTCGGCGGGTTTTTTTATGGGGGGAGTT
TAGGGAAAGAGCATTTGTCAGAATATTTAAGGGCGCCTGTCACTTTGCTTGATATATGAGAATTATTTAA
CCTTATAAATGAGAAAAAAGCAACGCACTTTA
